>Addgene plasmid #232843 | pAAV-CAG-NES-KGECO1-P2A-mGreenLantern | addgene full sequence | sequence record 480865 | Addgene NGS Result
TATCTACGTAGCCATGCTCTAGGAAGAGTACCATTGACGTCAATAATGACGTATGTTCCCATAGTAACGC
CAATAGGGACTTTCCATTGACGTCAATGGGTGGAGTATTTACGGTAAACTGCCCACTTGGCAGTACATCA
AGTGTATCATATGCCAAGTACGCCCCCTATTGACGTCAATGACGGTAAATGGCCCGCCTGGCATTATGCC
CAGTACATGACCTTATGGGACTTTCCTACTTGGCAGTACATCTACGTATTAGTCATCGCTATTACCATGG
TCGAGGTGAGCCCCACGTTCTGCTTCACTCTCCCCATCTCCCCCCCCTCCCCACCCCCAATTTTGTATTT
ATTTATTTTTTAATTATTTTGTGCAGCGATGGGGGCGGGGGGGGGGGGGGGGCGCGCGCCGGGGGGGGGG
GGGGGGGGSGGGGGGGGGGGSGGGGSGRGGCGGRGRGGKGCGGCGGCAGCCAATCAGAGCGGCGCGCTCC
GAAAGTTTCCTTTTATGGCGAGGCGGCGGCGGCGGCGGCCCTATAAAAAGCGAAGCGCGCGGCGGGCGGG
AGTCGCTGCGCGCTGCCTTCGCCCCGTGCCCCGCTCCGCCGCCGCCTCGCGCCGCCCGCCCCGGCTCTGA
CTGACCGCGTTACTCCCACAGGTGAGCGGGCGGGACGGCCCTTCTCCTCCGGGCTGTAATTAGCGCTTGG
TTTAATGACGGCTTGTTTCTTTTCTGTGGCTGCGTGAAAGCCTTGAGGGGCTCCGGGAGGGCCCTTTGTG
CGGGGGGAGCGGCTCGGGGCTGTCCGCGGGGGGACGGCTGCCTTCGGGGGGGACGGGGCAGGGCGGGGTT
CGGCTTCTGGCGTGTGACCGGCGGCTCTAGAGCCTCTGCTAACCATGTTCATGCCTTCTTCTTTTTCCTA
CAGCTCCTGGGCAACGTGCTGGTTATTGTGCTGTCTCATCATTTTGGCAAAGAATTGGATCCGGTACCGC
CACCATGCTTCAACTTCCTCCTCTTGAACGTCTTACTCTTTCGAGATCTATGGGCAGCGTGAAGCTGATC
CCCAGCCTGACCACCGTGATCCTCGTGAAGTCCATGCTGCGGAAGCGGAGCTTCGGCAACCCCTTCAAGT
ATAATACGGAGACCCTGTACCCCGCTGACGGCGGCCTGGAAGGCGCATGTGACATGGCCCTGAAGCTCGT
GGGCGGGGGCCACCTGAACTGCAGCCTTGAGACCACATACAGATCCAAGAAACCCGCTACGAACCTCAAG
ATGCCCGGTGTCTACAACGTGGACCACAGACTGGAACGAATCAAAGAGGCCGACGATGAGACCTACGTCG
AGCTGCACGAGGTGGCTGTGGCCAGATACGTGGGCCTGGGTGGTGGCGGAGGTACAGGCGGGAGTGTGAG
CGAGCTGATTAAGGAGAACATGCCAATGAAGCTGTACATGGAGGGCACCGTGAACAACCACCACTTCAAG
TGCACATCCGAGGGCGAAGGCAAGCCCTACGAGGGCACCCAGACCATGAGAATCAAGGTCGTCGAGGGCG
GCCCTCTCCCCTTCGCCTTCGACATCCTGGCTACCAGCTTCATGTACGGCAGCAGAACCTTCATCAAGCA
CCCTCCTGGCATCCCCGACTTCTTTAAGCAGTCCTTCCCTGAGGGCTTCACATGGGAGAGAGTCACCACA
TACGAAGACGGGGGCGTGCTGACCGCTACCCAGGACACCAGCCTCCAGGACGGCTGCCTCATCTACAACG
TCAAGGTTAGAGGGATGAACTTCCCAGCCAACGGCCCTGTGATGCAGAAGAAAACACTCGGCTGGGAGGC
CAGTAATGGCCAACTGACTGAAGAGCAGATCGCAGAATTTAAAGAGGCTTTCTCCCTATTTGACAAGGAC
GGGGATGGGACGATAACAACCAAGGAGCTGGGGACGGTGATGCGGTCTCTGGGGCAGAACCCCACAGAAG
CGGAGCTGCAGGACATGATCAATGAAGTAGATGCCGACGGTGACGGCACATTCGACTTCCCTGAGTTCCT
GACGATGATGGCAAGAAAAATGAGTTATAGAGTCACTGAAGAGGAAATTAGAGAAGCGTTCCGCGTGTTT
GATAAGGACGGCAATGGCTACATCGGCGCAGCAGAGCTTCGCCACGTGATGACAGACCTTGGAGAGAAGT
TAACAGATGAGGAGGTTGATGAAATGATCAGGGTAGCAGACATCGATGGGGATGGTCAGGTAAACTACGA
AGAGTTTGTACAAATGATGACAGCGAAGCGACCGGTTCACGTGGGAAGTGGGGCTACAAACTTCTCACTG
CTGAAACAGGCCGGGGATGTGGAGGAAAACCCAGGACCACACGTGACTAGTATGGTCTCCAAGGGTGAAG
AGCTGTTCACTGGCGTGGTGCCTATCTTGGTGGAACTCGACGGTGATGTGAACGGCCATAAGTTCTCCGT
CAGAGGTGAAGGCGAGGGTGACGCTACTAACGGCAAGTTGACACTGAAGTTCATCTGCACTACAGGTAAG
CTGCCTGTGCCATGGCCAACACTGGTGACAACCTTGGGCTATGGTGTGGCCTGCTTTGCTAGATATCCAG
ATCACATGAAGCAGCATGACTTCTTCAAGTCCGCAATGCCTGAGGGATACGTGCAAGAGCGGACTATCTC
TTTCAAAGACGACGGCACCTACAAGACAAGGGCAGAAGTGAAGTTTGAGGGTGACACTCTCGTGAACAGA
ATCGTGCTGAAGGGCATCGACTTTAAAGAAGACGGCAACATTCTTGGCCACAAGCTGGAGTATAACTTCA
ACAGCCATAAGGTGTACATCACAGCTGACAAGCAGAAGAACGGCATTAAGGCAAACTTCAAGACCAGGCA
TAACGTGGAAGACGGTGGAGTGCAGCTGGCTGATCATTACCAGCAGAACACACCTATCGGAGATGGACCA
GTGCTTCTGCCTGATAACCACTATCTGAGCCATCAGAGCAAGTTGTCCAAAGATCCAAACGAGAAGAGAG
ACCACATGGTGCTGAAAGAGCGGGTGACTGCTGCTGGTATCACACACGATATGGACGAGTTGTACAAGTG
AGAATTCGATATCAAGCTTATCGATAATCAACCTCTGGATTACAAAATTTGTGAAAGATTGACTGGTATT
CTTAACTATGTTGCTCCTTTTACGCTATGTGGATACGCTGCTTTAATGCCTTTGTATCATGCTATTGCTT
CCCGTATGGCTTTCATTTTCTCCTCCTTGTATAAATCCTGGTTGCTGTCTCTTTATGAGGAGTTGTGGCC
CGTTGTCAGGCAACGTGGCGTGGTGTGCACTGTGTTTGCTGACGCAACCCCCACTGGTTGGGGCATTGCC
ACCACCTGTCAGCTCCTTTCCGGGACTTTCGCTTTCCCCCTCCCTATTGCCACGGCGGAACTCATCGCCG
CCTGCCTTGCCCGCTGCTGGACAGGGGCTCGGCTGTTGGGCACTGACAATTCCGTGGTGTTGTCGGGGAA
ATCATCGTCCTTTCCTTGGCTGCTCGCCTGTGTTGCCACCTGGATTCTGCGCGGGACGTCCTTCTGCTAC
GTCCCTTCGGCCCTCAATCCAGCGGACCTTCCTTCCCGCGGCCTGCTGCCGGCTCTGCGGCCTCTTCCGC
GTCTTCGCCTTCGCCCTCAGACGAGTCGGATCTCCCTTTGGGCCGCCTCCCCGCATCGATACCGTCGACC
CGGGCGGCCGCTTCGAGCAGACATGATAAGATACATTGATGAGTTTGGACAAACCACAACTAGAATGCAG
TGAAAAAAATGCTTTATTTGTGAAATTTGTGATGCTATTGCTTTATTTGTAACCATTATAAGCTGCAATA
AACAAGTTAACAACAACAATTGCATTCATTTTATGTTTCAGGTTCAGGGGGAGATGTGGGAGGTTTTTTA
AAGCAAGTAAAACCTCTACAAATGTGGTAAAATCGATAAGGATCTTCCTAGAGCATGGCTACGTAGATAA
GTAGCATGGCGGGTTAATCATTAACTACAAGGAACCCCTAGTGATGGAGTTGGCCACTCCCTCTCTGCGC
GCTCGCTCGCTCACTGAGGCCGGGCGACCAAAGGTCGCCCGACGCCCGGGCTTTGCCCGGGCGGCCTCAG
TGAGCGAGCGAGCGCGCAGCTGCATTAATGAATCGGCCAACGCGCGGGGAGAGGCGGTTTGCGTATTGGG
CGCTCTTCCGCTTCCTCGCTCACTGACTCGCTGCGCTCGGTCGTTCGGCTGCGGCGAGCGGTATCAGCTC
ACTCAAAGGCGGTAATACGGTTATCCACAGAATCAGGGGATAACGCAGGAAAGAACATGTGAGCAAAAGG
CCAGCAAAAGGCCAGGAACCGTAAAAAGGCCGCGTTGCTGGCGTTTTTCCATAGGCTCCGCCCCCCTGAC
GAGCATCACAAAAATCGACGCTCAAGTCAGAGGTGGCGAAACCCGACAGGACTATAAAGATACCAGGCGT
TTCCCCCTGGAAGCTCCCTCGTGCGCTCTCCTGTTCCGACCCTGCCGCTTACCGGATACCTGTCCGCCTT
TCTCCCTTCGGGAAGCGTGGCGCTTTCTCATAGCTCACGCTGTAGGTATCTCAGTTCGGTGTAGGTCGTT
CGCTCCAAGCTGGGCTGTGTGCACGAACCCCCCGTTCAGCCCGACCGCTGCGCCTTATCCGGTAACTATC
GTCTTGAGTCCAACCCGGTAAGACACGACTTATCGCCACTGGCAGCAGCCACTGGTAACAGGATTAGCAG
AGCGAGGTATGTAGGCGGTGCTACAGAGTTCTTGAAGTGGTGGCCTAACTACGGCTACACTAGAAGAACA
GTATTTGGTATCTGCGCTCTGCTGAAGCCAGTTACCTTCGGAAAAAGAGTTGGTAGCTCTTGATCCGGCA
AACAAACCACCGCTGGTAGCGGTGGTTTTTTTGTTTGCAAGCAGCAGATTACGCGCAGAAAAAAAGGATC
TCAAGAAGATCCTTTGATCTTTTCTACGGGGTCTGACGCTCAGTGGAACGAAAACTCACGTTAAGGGATT
TTGGTCATGAGATTATCAAAAAGGATCTTCACCTAGATCCTTTTAAATTAAAAATGAAGTTTTAAATCAA
TCTAAAGTATATATGAGTAAACTTGGTCTGACAGTTACCAATGCTTAATCAGTGAGGCACCTATCTCAGC
GATCTGTCTATTTCGTTCATCCATAGTTGCCTGACTCCCCGTCGTGTAGATAACTACGATACGGGAGGGC
TTACCATCTGGCCCCAGTGCTGCAATGATACCGCGAGACCCACGCTCACCGGCTCCAGATTTATCAGCAA
TAAACCAGCCAGCCGGAAGGGCCGAGCGCAGAAGTGGTCCTGCAACTTTATCCGCCTCCATCCAGTCTAT
TAATTGTTGCCGGGAAGCTAGAGTAAGTAGTTCGCCAGTTAATAGTTTGCGCAACGTTGTTGCCATTGCT
ACAGGCATCGTGGTGTCACGCTCGTCGTTTGGTATGGCTTCATTCAGCTCCGGTTCCCAACGATCAAGGC
GAGTTACATGATCCCCCATGTTGTGCAAAAAAGCGGTTAGCTCCTTCGGTCCTCCGATCGTTGTCAGAAG
TAAGTTGGCCGCAGTGTTATCACTCATGGTTATGGCAGCACTGCATAATTCTCTTACTGTCATGCCATCC
GTAAGATGCTTTTCTGTGACTGGTGAGTACTCAACCAAGTCATTCTGAGAATAGTGTATGCGGCGACCGA
GTTGCTCTTGCCCGGCGTCAATACGGGATAATACCGCGCCACATAGCAGAACTTTAAAAGTGCTCATCAT
TGGAAAACGTTCTTCGGGGCGAAAACTCTCAAGGATCTTACCGCTGTTGAGATCCAGTTCGATGTAACCC
ACTCGTGCACCCAACTGATCTTCAGCATCTTTTACTTTCACCAGCGTTTCTGGGTGAGCAAAAACAGGAA
GGCAAAATGCCGCAAAAAAGGGAATAAGGGCGACACGGAAATGTTGAATACTCATACTCTTCCTTTTTCA
ATATTATTGAAGCATTTATCAGGGTTATTGTCTCATGAGCGGATACATATTTGAATGTATTTAGAAAAAT
AAACAAATAGGGGTTCCGCGCACATTTCCCCGAAAAGTGCCACCTAAATTGTAAGCGTTAATATTTTGTT
AAAATTCGCGTTAAATTTTTGTTAAATCAGCTCATTTTTTAACCAATAGGCCGAAATCGGCAAAATCCCT
TATAAATCAAAAGAATAGACCGAGATAGGGT
[37 nt withheld, positions 6262-6298]
AAAGAACGTGGACTCCAACGTCAAAGG
[49 nt withheld, positions 6326-6374]
T
[91 nt withheld, positions 6376-6466]
G
[124 nt withheld, positions 6468-6591]
CCCATTCGCCATTCAGGCTGCGCAACTGTTGGGAAGGGCGATCGGTGCGGGCCTCTTCGCTATTACGCCA
GCTGCGCGCTCGCTCGCTCACTGAGGCCGCCCGGGCAAAGCCCGGGCGTCGGGCGACCTTTGGTCGCCCG
GCCTCAGTGAGCGAGCGAGCGCGCAGAGAGGGAGTGGCCAACTCCATCACTAGGGGTTCCTTGTAGTTAA
TGATTAACCCGCCATGCTACT
Features (pLannotate 1.2.2; 19 found; start..end, strand, type, name):
     31..279     +  enhancer       CMV enhancer (fragment): human cytomegalovirus immediate early enhancer
    281..558     +  promoter       chicken β-actin promoter: No description available
    559..694     +  intron         hybrid intron (fragment): hybrid between chicken β-actin (CBA) and minute virus of mice (MMV) introns (Gray et al., 2011)
    783..913     +  intron         chimeric intron (fragment): chimera between introns from chicken β-actin and rabbit β-globin
   1036..1116    +  CDS            Camkk1 (fragment): KKCC1_RAT - Experimental evidence at protein level: Swiss-Prot protein existence level 1. Calcium/calmodulin-dependent protein kinase that belongs to a proposed calcium-triggered signaling cascade involved in a number of cellular processes. Phosphorylates CAMK1, CAMK1D, CAMK1G and CAMK4. Involved in regulating cell apoptosis. Promotes cell survival by phosphorylating AKT1/PKB that inhibits pro-apoptotic BAD/Bcl2- antagonist of cell death. From Rattus norvegicus (Rat).
   1123..2172    +  CDS            RCaMP (fragment): RCaMP is a basic (constitutively fluorescent) red fluorescent protein published in 2013, derived from Entacmaea quadricolor.
   2362..3078    +  CDS            mClover1.5: mClover1.5 is a fluorescent protein published in 2016, derived from Aequorea victoria. It is reported to be a monomer.
   3082..3106    +  misc_feature   MCS (fragment): pBluescript multiple cloning site
   3106..3694    +  misc_feature   WPRE: woodchuck hepatitis virus posttranscriptional regulatory element
   3737..3858    -  polyA_signal   SV40 poly(A) signal: SV40 polyadenylation signal
   3881..3949    -  CDS            large T antigen (fragment): large T antigen from SV40 (simian virus 40)
   4020..4153    +  repeat_region  AAV2 ITR: inverted terminal repeat of adeno-associated virus serotype 2 inverted
   4147..4203    -  CDS            lacI (fragment): lac repressor; lacI; The lac repressor binds to the lac operator to inhibit transcription in E. coli. This inhibition can be relieved by adding lactose or isopropyl-β-D-thiogalactopyranoside (IPTG).
   4386..4974    -  rep_origin     ori: high-copy-number ColE1/pMB1/pBR322/pUC origin of replication
   5145..6005    -  CDS            AmpR: β-lactamase; bla; confers resistance to ampicillin, carbenicillin, and related antibiotics
   6006..6110    -  promoter       AmpR promoter: bla
   6163..6591    -  rep_origin     f1 ori (sequence partly withheld): f1 bacteriophage origin of replication; arrow indicates direction of (+) strand synthesis
   6596..6665    -  CDS            lacZα (fragment): LacZα fragment of β-galactosidase; lacZ fragment
   6660..6792    -  repeat_region  AAV2 ITR (fragment): inverted terminal repeat of adeno-associated virus serotype 2 inverted
