[The description below was written by a language model from this plasmid's Addgene catalogue record and pLannotate feature annotations shown in this document.]
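Description:
pAAV-CAG-NES-KGECO1-P2A-mGreenLantern is an adeno-associated virus transfer plasmid (6.8 kb) built on a pAAV backbone for mammalian expression. It is maintained in E. coli through a high-copy ColE1/pUC-type origin and an ampicillin resistance gene (β-lactamase with its own promoter), and it also carries an f1 phage origin. Two AAV2 inverted terminal repeats flank the expression cassette. These are the cis elements that allow the intervening DNA to be replicated and packaged into recombinant AAV particles when rep, cap and helper functions are supplied in trans. The plasmid can also be used directly for transfection.

Expression is driven by the CAG promoter, annotated here as a CMV enhancer fragment, the chicken β-actin promoter and chimeric intron sequences. The first open reading frame is NES-KGECO1, a synthetic red fluorescent genetically encoded calcium indicator with an N-terminal nuclear export sequence that keeps the sensor out of the nucleus. The automated annotation labels parts of this region as a CaMKK1 fragment and an RCaMP-like sequence, which is consistent with a sensor made from a calmodulin-binding peptide and a red fluorescent protein/calmodulin scaffold. The repository's Entrez link to the nestin gene appears to stem from the "NES" abbreviation rather than from any nestin sequence. A P2A self-cleaving peptide, named in the construct title but not annotated in the table, links the sensor to mGreenLantern, a bright green fluorescent protein that the annotation tool matches to the related mClover1.5. Both proteins are therefore produced separately from a single transcript. A WPRE and an SV40 polyadenylation signal follow to enhance transcript stability and processing.

The associated work concerns red calcium indicators for imaging neuronal populations. In this construct, the calcium-insensitive green signal can serve as an expression marker or reference alongside the red calcium signal.
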