Addgene plasmid #232843: pAAV-CAG-NES-KGECO1-P2A-mGreenLantern
Purpose: AAV transfer plasmid for CAG-mediated co-expression of KGECO1 and mGreenLantern
Depositing lab: Kiryl Piatkevich. Depositing organization: Westlake University. Publication: A sensitive soma-localized red fluorescent calcium indicator for in vivo imaging of neuronal populations at single-cell resolution. Zhou S, Zhu Q, Eom M, Fang S, Subach OM, Ran C, Alvarado JS, Sunkavalli PS, Dong Y, Wang Y, Hu J, Zhang H, Wang Z, Sun X, Yang T, Mu Y, Yoon YG, Guo ZV, Subach FV, Piatkevich KD. PLoS Biol. 2025 Apr 29;23(4):e3003048. doi: 10.1371/journal.pbio.3003048. eCollection 2025 Apr. PubMed 40299972.
Backbone
  Vector backbone: pAAV
  Vector type: Mammalian Expression, AAV
Growth in bacteria
  Bacterial resistance: Ampicillin, 100 μg/mL
  Growth temperature: 37°C
  Growth strain: NEB Stable
  Copy number: High Copy
Gene/Insert 1
  Gene/Insert name: NES-KGECO1
  Species: Synthetic
  Insert size (bp): 1284
  Promoter: CAG
  Tag / fusion protein: nuclear export sequence (N terminal on insert)
  Entrez Gene: NES (a.k.a. Nbla00170)
  Cloning method: Restriction Enzyme; 5′ cloning site BamHI (unknown if destroyed); 3′ cloning site AgeI (unknown if destroyed)
  Sequencing primers: 5′ ggcaaagaattggatccggtaccgccaccATGCTTCAACTTCCTCCTCTTGAACG; 3′ CCACTTCCCACGTGAACCGGTCGcttcgctgtcatcatttgtac
Gene/Insert 2
  Gene/Insert name: mGreenLantern
  Species: Synthetic
  Insert size (bp): 717
Terms and licenses: Academic/Nonprofit Terms; Industry Terms: Not Available to Industry
How to cite: pAAV-CAG-NES-KGECO1-P2A-mGreenLantern was a gift from Kiryl Piatkevich (Addgene plasmid # 232843 ; http://n2t.net/addgene:232843 ; RRID:Addgene_232843)
